>Addgene plasmid #215915 | pcDNA.5.1-FHS-TNRC6A-FL-S1616A/S1691A | addgene full sequence | sequence record 443770 | Addgene NGS Result
GACGGATCGGGAGATCTCCCGATCCCCTATGGTGCACTCTCAGTACAATCTGCTCTGATGCCGCATAGTT
AAGCCAGTATCTGCTCCCTGCTTGTGTGTTGGAGGTCGCTGAGTAGTGCGCGAGCAAAATTTAAGCTACA
ACAAGGCAAGGCTTGACCGACAATTGCATGAAGAATCTGCTTAGGGTTAGGCGTTTTGCGCTGCTTCGCG
ATGTACGGGCCAGATATACGCGTTGACATTGATTATTGACTAGTTATTAATAGTAATCAATTACGGGGTC
ATTAGTTCATAGCCCATATATGGAGTTCCGCGTTACATAACTTACGGTAAATGGCCCGCCTGGCTGACCG
CCCAACGACCCCCGCCCATTGACGTCAATAATGACGTATGTTCCCATAGTAACGCCAATAGGGACTTTCC
ATTGACGTCAATGGGTGGAGTATTTACGGTAAACTGCCCACTTGGCAGTACATCAAGTGTATCATATGCC
AAGTACGCCCCCTATTGACGTCAATGACGGTAAATGGCCCGCCTGGCATTATGCCCAGTACATGACCTTA
TGGGACTTTCCTACTTGGCAGTACATCTACGTATTAGTCATCGCTATTACCATGGTGATGCGGTTTTGGC
AGTACATCAATGGGCGTGGATAGCGGTTTGACTCACGGGGATTTCCAAGTCTCCACCCCATTGACGTCAA
TGGGAGTTTGTTTTGGCACCAAAATCAACGGGACTTTCCAAAATGTCGTAACAACTCCGCCCCATTGACG
CAAATGGGCGGTAGGCGTGTACGGTGGGAGGTCTATATAAGCAGAGCTCTCCCTATCAGTGATAGAGATC
TCCCTATCAGTGATAGAGATCGTCGACGAGCTCGTTTAGTGAACCGTCAGATCGCCTGGAGACGCCATCC
ACGCTGTTTTGACCTCCATAGAAGACACCGGGACCGATCCAGCCTCCGGACTCTAGCGTTTCCACCGCGG
TGGCGGCCGCCACCATGGATTACAAGGATGACGACGATAAGTACCCATACGATGTTCCAGATTACGCTTC
TATGGACGAGAAGACCACCGGCTGGCGGGGCGGCCACGTGGTGGAGGGCCTGGCCGGCGAGCTGGAGCAG
CTGCGGGCCAGGCTGGAGCACCACCCTCAGGGCCAGCGGGAGCCCTGCCCGGGCGGATCCATGGATGCTG
ATTCTGCCTCCAGTTCTGAATCAGAGAGAAACATCACTATCATGGCTTCAGGGAACACAGGTGGTGAAAA
AGATGGCCTTCGGAATAGCACTGGACTTGGTTCCCAAAACAAGTTTGTAGTTGGTAGCAGCAGCAATAAT
GTGGGCCATGGAAGTAGTACTGGGCCATGGGGTTTTTCCCATGGAGCCATAATAAGCACATGTCAGGTCT
CTGTGGATGCTCCTGAAAGCAAATCTGAAAGTAGCAACAATAGAATGAATGCTTGGGGCACTGTAAGTTC
TTCATCAAATGGAGGGTTAAATCCAAGCACTTTGAATTCAGCTAGCAACCATGGTGCCTGGCCAGTATTA
GAGAACAATGGACTTGCCCTAAAAGGGCCTGTAGGGAGTGGTAGTTCTGGCATTAATATTCAGTGCAGTA
CTATAGGCCAGATGCCTAACAATCAGAGTATTAACTCTAAAGTGAGTGGTGGTTCTACCCATGGTACCTG
GGGAAGCCTTCAGGAAACTTGTGAATCTGAAGTAAGTGGTACACAGAAGGTTTCATTCAGTGGTCAACCT
CAAAATATTACCACTGAAATGACTGGACCAAATAACACTACTAACTTTATGACCTCTAGTTTACCAAACT
CCGGTTCAGTGCAGAATAATGAGCTGCCTAGTAGTAACACAGGGGCCTGGCGTGTGAGCACAATGAATCA
TCCTCAGATGCAGGCTCCATCAGGTATGAATGGCACTTCCCTTTCTCACCTTAGCAATGGAGAGTCAAAA
AGTGGAGGCTCTTATGGTACTACATGGGGTGCCTATGGTTCTAATTACTCTGGAGACAAATGTTCAGGCC
CTAATGGCCAAGCTAATGGTGACACTGTGAATGCAACTCTAATGCAGCCTGGCGTAAATGGTCCTATGGG
CACTAACTTTCAAGTTAACACAAACAAAGGAGGTGGTGTGTGGGAATCTGGTGCAGCAAACTCCCAGAGT
ACATCATGGGGAAGTGGAAATGGCGCAAATTCTGGAGGAAGTCGAAGAGGATGGGGAACCCCTGCACAAA
ACACTGGCACTAATTTACCCAGCGTTGAGTGGAACAAACTGCCTAGCAATCAGCATTCCAATGATAGTGC
AAATGGCAATGGTAAGACGTTTACAAATGGATGGAAATCTACTGAGGAAGAGGATCAGGGTTCTGCCACA
TCTCAGACAAATGAGCAAAGCAGTGTGTGGGCCAAAACAGGAGGTACAGTGGAGAGCGATGGTAGTACAG
AAAGCACTGGACGCCTTGAGGAAAAAGGAACTGGGGAAAGTCAGAGTAGAGACAGAAGAAAAATTGATCA
GCACACATTACTCCAAAGCATTGTAAACAGAACTGACTTAGATCCACGTGTCCTGTCCAACTCTGGTTGG
GGACAGACTCCTATTAAGCAGAATACTGCCTGGGATACAGAAACATCACCTAGAGGGGAACGAAAGACTG
ACAATGGGACAGAGGCCTGGGGAAGCTCTGCAACACAGACTTTTAACTCAGGGGCATGTATAGATAAGAC
TAGCCCTAATGGTAATGATACCTCATCTGTATCAGGGTGGGGCGATCCCAAACCTGCTCTGAGGTGGGGA
GATTCCAAAGGCTCAAACTGCCAGGGGGGGTGGGAAGATGATTCTGCTGCTACAGGAATGGTCAAGAGCA
ATCAGTGGGGGAATTGCAAAGAGGAGAAGGCTGCATGGAATGACTCGCAAAAGAATAAACAGGGATGGGG
TGATGGACAAAAATCAAGCCAAGGGTGGTCTGTTTCTGCCAGTGATAACTGGGGAGAAACTTCAAGGAAT
AACCATTGGGGTGAGGCCAATAAGAAATCCAGCTCAGGAGGTAGTGACAGTGACAGGTCCGTTTCCGGTT
GGAACGAACTTGGTAAAACTAGTTCTTTCACTTGGGGAAACAACATAAATCCAAATAATTCATCAGGATG
GGATGAATCTTCTAAACCTACTCCTTCCCAGGGATGGGGAGACCCTCCAAAGTCTAATCAGTCTCTAGGT
TGGGGAGATTCGTCAAAGCCAGTCAGCTCTCCAGACTGGAACAAGCAACAAGACATTGTTGGATCTTGGG
GAATCCCACCAGCTACAGGCAAACCTCCTGGTACAGGCTGGCTGGGGGGACCTATACCAGCCCCAGCAAA
AGAAGAAGAACCCACAGGCTGGGAGGAACCATCCCCAGAATCTATACGTCGCAAAATGGAGATTGATGAT
GGAACTTCAGCTTGGGGAGATCCAAGCAAATACAACTACAAAAATGTGAACATGTGGAACAAAAACGTCC
CAAATGGCAACAGCCGTTCAGACCAGCAAGCACAGGTACATCAGCTGCTAACGCCTGCAAGTGCCATCTC
AAACAAAGAGGCAAGCAGTGGCTCTGGCTGGGGTGAGCCCTGGGGGGAGCCTTCTACTCCAGCCACAACT
GTGGATAATGGTACTTCAGCATGGGGTAAGCCCATAGACAGTGGTCCCAGCTGGGGGGAACCCATTGCTG
CGGCATCCAGCACATCCACGTGGGGCTCCAGCTCTGTTGGTCCACAAGCATTAAGCAAATCTGGGCCAAA
ATCTATGCAAGATGGCTGGTGTGGTGATGATATGCCATTGCCTGGAAATCGCCCCACTGGCTGGGAAGAG
GAAGAGGATGTGGAGATTGGAATGTGGAATAGTAATTCATCTCAAGAGCTTAACTCATCTTTAAATTGGC
CACCATATACAAAGAAAATGTCATCGAAGGGTCTGAGTGGCAAAAAAAGGAGAAGGGAAAGGGGAATGAT
GAAAGGTGGAAACAAACAAGAAGAAGCGTGGATAAATCCATTTGTTAAACAGTTTTCAAACATCAGTTTT
TCGAGAGACTCACCAGAGGAAAATGTACAAAGCAATAAGATGGACCTTTCTGGAGGAATGTTACAAGACA
AACGAATGGAGATAGATAAACATAGCCTAAATATTGGTGATTACAATCGAACGGTCGGGAAAGGCCCTGG
TTCTCGGCCTCAGATTTCCAAAGAGTCTTCCATGGAGCGCAATCCTTATTTTGATAAGGATGGCATTGTA
GCAGATGAATCCCAAAACATGCAGTTTATGTCCAGTCAAAGCATGAAGCTTCCCCCTTCAAATAGTGCAC
TACCTAACCAGGCCCTTGGCTCCATAGCAGGGCTGGGTATGCAAAACTTGAATTCTGTTAGACAGAATGG
CAATCCCAGTATGTTTGGTGTTGGAAACACAGCAGCACAACCCCGGGGCATGCAGCAGCCTCCAGCACAA
CCTCTTAGTTCATCTCAGCCTAATCTCCGTGCTCAAGTGCCTCCTCCATTACTCTCCCCTCAGGTTCCAG
TTTCATTGCTGAAGTATGCACCAAACAACGGTGGCCTGAATCCACTCTTTGGCCCTCAACAGGTAGCCAT
GCTGAACCAGCTATCCCAGCTAAACCAGCTTTCTCAGATCTCCCAGTTACAGCGATTGTTAGCGCAGCAG
CAAAGGGCGCAGAGTCAGAGAAGCGTGCCTTCTGGGAACCGGCCGCAGCAAGACCAGCAGGGTCGACCTC
TTAGTGTGCAGCAGCAAATGATGCAACAATCTCGTCAACTTGATCCAAACCTGTTGGTGAAGCAGCAGAC
TCCACCATCTCAGCAGCAGCCACTCCATCAGCCAGCCATGAAGTCTTTCCTTGACAATGTCATGCCCCAC
ACTACACCTGAGCTGCAAAAAGGGCCATCACCAATAAATGCTTTCAGCAACTTCCCTATAGGCTTGAACT
CAAACTTGAATGTAAATATGGATATGAACAGTATTAAAGAGCCACAGTCAAGACTAAGGAAGTGGACGAC
AGTGGACAGCATTTCTGTGAACACATCTTTGGATCAAAACTCCAGCAAACATGGTGCTATTTCAAGTGGT
TTCAGGCTGGAAGAGTCTCCATTTGTTCCCTATGACTTTATGAACAGCAGTACTTCACCAGCCAGTCCTC
CAGGTTCAATAGGAGATGGCTGGCCACGTGCCAAATCGCCTAACGGCTCTAGCAGTGTTAATTGGCCACC
AGAATTTCGTCCTGGTGAGCCATGGAAAGGTTATCCAAACATTGACCCTGAAACTGACCCTTACGTCACT
CCTGGCAGTGTCATAAACAATCTTTCAATTAATACTGTGCGGGAAGTTGACCACCTCAGGGACAGGAACA
GTGGGTCATCCTCATCCTTGAACACCACGCTGCCTTCAACTAGTGCCTGGTCATCCATTCGTGCCTCCAA
CTACAACGTTCCCCTCAGCAGTACAGCACAAAGCACTTCAGCCAGAAATAGTGATTCCAAATTGACATGG
TCTCCTGGTTCAGTTACAAACACCTCTCTGGCTCATGAGCTGTGGAAGGTCCCTTTGCCACCTAAAAACA
TCACTGCTCCGTCCCGCCCACCTCCGGGACTGACTGGTCAGAAGCCACCCTTGTCTACGTGGGATAATTC
TCCCCTTCGTATAGGTGGAGGATGGGGAAATTCTGACGCCAGATATACCCCAGGTTCCAGCTGGGGTGAG
AGCAGCTCAGGGAGAATAACAAATTGGCTTGTTCTAAAAAACCTTACACCTCAGATCGATGGCTCAACTC
TGCGCACTCTGTGCATGCAGCACGGCCCGCTGATCACATTCCACCTGAACCTCCCTCACGGAAATGCTCT
GGTCCGCTACAGTTCAAAAGAAGAGGTAGTGAAGGCACAAAAGTCTCTGCACATGTGTGTACTGGGGAAC
ACTACTATTCTTGCTGAGTTTGCCAGTGAAGAGGAGATCAGTCGTTTCTTTGCACAAAGCCAGTCTCTGA
CCCCTGCTCCCGGCTGGCAGTCTCTCGGGTCCAGCCAGAGCCGGCTGGGCTCCCTCGACTGTTCCCACTC
ATTCTCCAGCCGGACCGATCTCAATCACTGGAATGGTGCTGGGCTGTCGGGAACTAACTGTGGAGACCTT
CACGGCACTTCACTCTGGGGGACCCCGCATTATTCCACAAGCCTGTGGGGTCCCCCAAGCAGCAGCGACC
CCCGAGGAATTAGCAGCCCAGCTCCCATTAACGCTTTTCTTTCTGTTGACCACCTGGGTGGGGGTGGAGA
GTCCATGTAATCTAGGATATCAAGCTTATCGATACCGTCGACCTCGAGGGGGGGCCCGGTACCTTAATTA
ATTAAGGTACCAGGTAAGTGTACCCAATTCGCCCTATAGTGAGTCGTATTACAATTCACTCGAAACCCGC
TGATCAGCCTCGACTGTGCCTTCTAGTTGCCAGCCATCTGTTGTTTGCCCCTCCCCCGTGCCTTCCTTGA
CCCTGGAAGGTGCCACTCCCACTGTCCTTTCCTAATAAAATGAGGAAATTGCATCGCATTGTCTGAGTAG
GTGTCATTCTATTCTGGGGGGTGGGGTGGGGCAGGACAGCAAGGGGGAGGATTGGGAAGACAATAGCAGG
CATGCTGGGGATGCGGTGGGCTCTATGGCTTCTGAGGCGGAAAGAACCAGCTGGGGCTCTAGGGGGTATC
CCC
[124 nt withheld, positions 6724-6847]
C
[91 nt withheld, positions 6849-6939]
AGGGTGATGGTTCACGTACCTAGAAGTTCCTATTCCGAAGTTCCTATTCTCTAGAAAGTATAGGAACTTC
CTTGGCCAAAAAGCCTGAACTCACCGCGACGTCTGTCGAGAAGTTTCTGATCGAAAAGTTCGACAGCGTC
TCCGACCTGATGCAGCTCTCGGAGGGCGAAGAATCTCGTGCTTTCAGCTTCGATGTAGGAGGGCGTGGAT
ATGTCCTGCGGGTAAATAGCTGCGCCGATGGTTTCTACAAAGATCGTTATGTTTATCGGCACTTTGCATC
GGCCGCGCTCCCGATTCCGGAAGTGCTTGACATTGGGGAATTCAGCGAGAGCCTGACCTATTGCATCTCC
CGCCGTGCACAGGGTGTCACGTTGCAAGACCTGCCTGAAACCGAACTGCCCGCTGTTCTGCAGCCGGTCG
CGGAGGCCATGGATGCGATCGCTGCGGCCGATCTTAGCCAGACGAGCGGGTTCGGCCCATTCGGACCGCA
AGGAATCGGTCAATACACTACATGGCGTGATTTCATATGCGCGATTGCTGATCCCCATGTGTATCACTGG
CAAACTGTGATGGACGACACCGTCAGTGCGTCCGTCGCGCAGGCTCTCGATGAGCTGATGCTTTGGGCCG
AGGACTGCCCCGAAGTCCGGCACCTCGTGCACGCGGATTTCGGCTCCAACAATGTCCTGACGGACAATGG
CCGCATAACAGCGGTCATTGACTGGAGCGAGGCGATGTTCGGGGATTCCCAATACGAGGTCGCCAACATC
TTCTTCTGGAGGCCGTGGTTGGCTTGTATGGAGCAGCAGACGCGCTACTTCGAGCGGAGGCATCCGGAGC
TTGCAGGATCGCCGCGGCTCCGGGCGTATATGCTCCGCATTGGTCTTGACCAACTCTATCAGAGCTTGGT
TGACGGCAATTTCGATGATGCAGCTTGGGCGCAGGGTCGATGCGACGCAATCGTCCGATCCGGAGCCGGG
ACTGTCGGGCGTACACAAATCGCCCGCAGAAGCGCGGCCGTCTGGACCGATGGCTGTGTAGAAGTACTCG
CCGATAGTGGAAACCGACGCCCCAGCACTCGTCCGAGGGCAAAGGAATAGCACGTACTACGAGATTTCGA
TTCCACCGCCGCCTTCTATGAAAGGTTGGGCTTCGGAATCGTTTTCCGGGACGCCGGCTGGATGATCCTC
CAGCGCGGGGATCTCATGCTGGAGTTCTTCGCCCACCCCAACTTGTTTATTGCAGCTTATAATGGTTACA
AATAAAGCAATAGCATCACAAATTTCACAAATAAAGCATTTTTTTCACTGCATTCTAGTTGTGGTTTGTC
CAAACTCATCAATGTATCTTATCATGTCTGTATACCGTCGACCTCTAGCTAGAGCTTGGCGTAATCATGG
TCATAGCTGTTTCCTGTGTGAAATTGTTATCCGCTCACAATTCCACACAACATACGAGCCGGAAGCATAA
AGTGTAAAGCCTGGGGTGCCTAATGAGTGAGCTAACTCACATTAATTGCGTTGCGCTCACTGCCCGCTTT
CCAGTCGGGAAACCTGTCGTGCCAGCTGCATTAATGAATCGGCCAACGCGCGGGGAGAGGCGGTTTGCGT
ATTGGGCGCTCTTCCGCTTCCTCGCTCACTGACTCGCTGCGCTCGGTCGTTCGGCTGCGGCGAGCGGTAT
CAGCTCACTCAAAGGCGGTAATACGGTTATCCACAGAATCAGGGGATAACGCAGGAAAGAACATGTGAGC
AAAAGGCCAGCAAAAGGCCAGGAACCGTAAAAAGGCCGCGTTGCTGGCGTTTTTCCATAGGCTCCGCCCC
CCTGACGAGCATCACAAAAATCGACGCTCAAGTCAGAGGTGGCGAAACCCGACAGGACTATAAAGATACC
AGGCGTTTCCCCCTGGAAGCTCCCTCGTGCGCTCTCCTGTTCCGACCCTGCCGCTTACCGGATACCTGTC
CGCCTTTCTCCCTTCGGGAAGCGTGGCGCTTTCTCATAGCTCACGCTGTAGGTATCTCAGTTCGGTGTAG
GTCGTTCGCTCCAAGCTGGGCTGTGTGCACGAACCCCCCGTTCAGCCCGACCGCTGCGCCTTATCCGGTA
ACTATCGTCTTGAGTCCAACCCGGTAAGACACGACTTATCGCCACTGGCAGCAGCCACTGGTAACAGGAT
TAGCAGAGCGAGGTATGTAGGCGGTGCTACAGAGTTCTTGAAGTGGTGGCCTAACTACGGCTACACTAGA
AGAACAGTATTTGGTATCTGCGCTCTGCTGAAGCCAGTTACCTTCGGAAAAAGAGTTGGTAGCTCTTGAT
CCGGCAAACAAACCACCGCTGGTAGCGGTGGTTTTTTTGTTTGCAAGCAGCAGATTACGCGCAGAAAAAA
AGGATCTCAAGAAGATCCTTTGATCTTTTCTACGGGGTCTGACGCTCAGTGGAACGAAAACTCACGTTAA
GGGATTTTGGTCATGAGATTATCAAAAAGGATCTTCACCTAGATCCTTTTAAATTAAAAATGAAGTTTTA
AATCAATCTAAAGTATATATGAGTAAACTTGGTCTGACAGTTACCAATGCTTAATCAGTGAGGCACCTAT
CTCAGCGATCTGTCTATTTCGTTCATCCATAGTTGCCTGACTCCCCGTCGTGTAGATAACTACGATACGG
GAGGGCTTACCATCTGGCCCCAGTGCTGCAATGATACCGCGAGACCCACGCTCACCGGCTCCAGATTTAT
CAGCAATAAACCAGCCAGCCGGAAGGGCCGAGCGCAGAAGTGGTCCTGCAACTTTATCCGCCTCCATCCA
GTCTATTAATTGTTGCCGGGAAGCTAGAGTAAGTAGTTCGCCAGTTAATAGTTTGCGCAACGTTGTTGCC
ATTGCTACAGGCATCGTGGTGTCACGCTCGTCGTTTGGTATGGCTTCATTCAGCTCCGGTTCCCAACGAT
CAAGGCGAGTTACATGATCCCCCATGTTGTGCAAAAAAGCGGTTAGCTCCTTCGGTCCTCCGATCGTTGT
CAGAAGTAAGTTGGCCGCAGTGTTATCACTCATGGTTATGGCAGCACTGCATAATTCTCTTACTGTCATG
CCATCCGTAAGATGCTTTTCTGTGACTGGTGAGTACTCAACCAAGTCATTCTGAGAATAGTGTATGCGGC
GACCGAGTTGCTCTTGCCCGGCGTCAATACGGGATAATACCGCGCCACATAGCAGAACTTTAAAAGTGCT
CATCATTGGAAAACGTTCTTCGGGGCGAAAACTCTCAAGGATCTTACCGCTGTTGAGATCCAGTTCGATG
TAACCCACTCGTGCACCCAACTGATCTTCAGCATCTTTTACTTTCACCAGCGTTTCTGGGTGAGCAAAAA
CAGGAAGGCAAAATGCCGCAAAAAAGGGAATAAGGGCGACACGGAAATGTTGAATACTCATACTCTTCCT
TTTTCAATATTATTGAAGCATTTATCAGGGTTATTGTCTCATGAGCGGATACATATTTGAATGTATTTAG
AAAAATAAACAAATAGGGGTTCCGCGCACATTTCCCCGAAAAGTGCCACCTGACGTC
Features (pLannotate 1.2.2; 27 found; start..end, strand, type, name):
     28..80      -  misc_feature   bom (fragment): basis of mobility region from pBR322
    235..614     +  enhancer       CMV enhancer: human cytomegalovirus immediate early enhancer
    615..818     +  promoter       CMV promoter: human cytomegalovirus (CMV) immediate early promoter
    820..839     +  promoter       PLtetO-1 promoter (fragment): modified phage lambda PL promoter with tet operator sites (Lutz and Bujard, 1997)
    841..860     +  promoter       PLtetO-1 promoter (fragment): modified phage lambda PL promoter with tet operator sites (Lutz and Bujard, 1997)
    868..901     +  promoter       TRE3GV promoter (fragment): 3rd-generation Tet-responsive promoter that can be activated by binding of Tet-On® 3G, optimized for retroviral and lentiviral vectors
    971..990     +  misc_feature   MCS (fragment): pBluescript multiple cloning site
    998..1021    +  CDS            3xFLAG (fragment): three tandem FLAG® epitope tags
   1022..1049    +  CDS            3xHA (fragment): three tandem HA epitope tags
   1052..1165    +  CDS            SBP: streptavidin-binding peptide selected from a peptide library; binds streptavidin with nanomolar affinity (Keefe et al., 2001)
   1181..6307    +  CDS            TNRC6A (fragment): TNR6A_HUMAN - Also known as CAGH26, KIAA1460, TNRC6. Experimental evidence at protein level: Swiss-Prot protein existence level 1. Plays a role in RNA-mediated gene silencing by both micro- RNAs (miRNAs) and short interfering RNAs (siRNAs). Required for miRNA- dependent repression of translation and for siRNA-dependent endonucleolytic cleavage of complementary mRNAs by argonaute family proteins. As a scaffolding protein, associates with argonaute proteins bound to partially complementary mRNAs, and can simultaneously recruit CCR4-NOT and PAN deadenylase complexes. From Homo sapiens (Human).
   6316..6363    +  misc_feature   MCS (fragment): pBluescript multiple cloning site
   6403..6421    -  promoter       T7 promoter: promoter for bacteriophage T7 RNA polymerase
   6454..6678    +  polyA_signal   bGH poly(A) signal: bovine growth hormone polyadenylation signal
   6682..6703    +  promoter       SV40 promoter (fragment): SV40 enhancer and early promoter
   6724..6957    +  rep_origin     f1 ori (fragment) (sequence partly withheld): f1 bacteriophage origin of replication; arrow indicates direction of (+) strand synthesis
   6962..7009    +  protein_bind   FRT: FLP-mediated recombination occurs in the 8-bp core sequence TCTAGAAA (Turan and Bode, 2011). FLP recombinase from the Saccharomyces cerevisiae 2μ plasmid
   7017..8039    +  CDS            HygR: aminoglycoside phosphotransferase from E. coli; aph(4)-Ia; confers resistance to hygromycin
   8049..8174    +  CDS            ble (fragment): BLE_KLEPN - Experimental evidence at protein level: Swiss-Prot protein existence level 1. Binding protein with a strong affinity to the bleomycin family of antibiotics. Binds to CL990; an antimitotic-antibiotic compound. From Klebsiella pneumoniae.
   8169..8290    +  polyA_signal   SV40 poly(A) signal: SV40 polyadenylation signal
   8363..8379    -  protein_bind   lac operator: The lac repressor binds to the lac operator to inhibit transcription in E. coli. This inhibition can be relieved by adding lactose or isopropyl-β-D-thiogalactopyranoside (IPTG). lac repressor encoded by lacI
   8387..8417    -  promoter       lac promoter: promoter for the E. coli lac operon
   8432..8453    -  protein_bind   CAP binding site: CAP binding activates transcription in the presence of cAMP. E. coli catabolite activator protein
   8466..8558    -  CDS            lacI (fragment): lac repressor; lacI; The lac repressor binds to the lac operator to inhibit transcription in E. coli. This inhibition can be relieved by adding lactose or isopropyl-β-D-thiogalactopyranoside (IPTG).
   8741..9329    -  rep_origin     ori: high-copy-number ColE1/pMB1/pBR322/pUC origin of replication
   9500..10360   -  CDS            AmpR: β-lactamase; bla; confers resistance to ampicillin, carbenicillin, and related antibiotics
  10361..10465   -  promoter       AmpR promoter: bla
