[The description below was written by a language model from this plasmid's Addgene catalogue record and pLannotate feature annotations shown in this document.]
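Description:
pcDNA.5.1-FHS-TNRC6A-FL-S1616A/S1691A is a mammalian expression plasmid of about 10.5 kb built on the pcDNA5/FRT/TO backbone. It is propagated in E. coli through a high-copy ColE1/pUC-type origin and selected with ampicillin via the AmpR (β-lactamase) cassette. Expression of the insert is driven by the CMV immediate-early enhancer and promoter. Directly downstream are two short matches annotated as tet-operator-containing promoter fragments, consistent with the tandem TetO sites of the "TO" backbone. These sites make transcription repressible by Tet repressor and inducible with tetracycline or doxycycline in cells that express the repressor, while in other cells the promoter acts constitutively. Transcripts are terminated by the bGH polyadenylation signal.

The payload is full-length human TNRC6A (GW182), a scaffold protein of miRNA- and siRNA-mediated silencing that binds Argonaute proteins and recruits the CCR4-NOT and PAN deadenylase complexes. It carries two serine-to-alanine substitutions, S1616A and S1691A, which prevent phosphorylation at those positions. The N-terminus is fused to a Flag-HA-SBP tag, which allows immunodetection, immunoprecipitation and streptavidin-based affinity purification. The associated study mapped phosphorylated residues in the TNRC6A C-terminal region and tested their effect on the CCR4-NOT interaction, so this construct serves as a phospho-deficient mutant for such comparisons.

The backbone also carries an FRT site immediately upstream of a hygromycin resistance coding sequence with an SV40 poly(A) signal. No intact promoter is annotated in front of HygR, which fits the Flp-In design: FLP-mediated integration at a genomic FRT site places the marker behind a resident promoter, allowing hygromycin selection of isogenic stable lines.
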