Addgene plasmid #215915: pcDNA.5.1-FHS-TNRC6A-FL-S1616A/S1691A
Purpose: Expression of full-length TNRC6A with S1616A/S1691A mutation
Depositing lab: Kumiko Ui-Tei. Depositing organization: The University of Tokyo. Publication: Identification of Phosphorylated Amino Acids in Human TNRC6A C-Terminal Region and Their Effects on the Interaction with the CCR4-NOT Complex. Munakata F, Suzawa M, Ui-Tei K. Genes (Basel). 2021 Feb 13;12(2):271. doi: 10.3390/genes12020271. PubMed 33668648.
Backbone
  Vector backbone: pcDNA5/FRT/TO
  Vector type: Mammalian Expression
Growth in bacteria
  Bacterial resistance: Ampicillin, 100 μg/mL
  Growth temperature: 37°C
  Growth strain: DH5alpha
  Copy number: High Copy
Gene/Insert
  Gene/Insert name: TNRC6A
  Species: H. sapiens (human)
  Mutation: Full length of TNRC6A, S1616A, S1691A
  Entrez Gene: TNRC6A (a.k.a. CAGH26, FAME6, GW1, GW182, TNRC6)
  Tag / fusion protein: Flag-HA-SBP (N terminal on insert)
  Cloning method: Restriction Enzyme; 5′ cloning site Unknown (unknown if destroyed)
Terms and licenses: Academic/Nonprofit Terms; Industry Terms: Not Available to Industry
How to cite: pcDNA.5.1-FHS-TNRC6A-FL-S1616A/S1691A was a gift from Kumiko Ui-Tei (Addgene plasmid # 215915 ; http://n2t.net/addgene:215915 ; RRID:Addgene_215915)
